>Addgene plasmid #110873 | pLenti-xF2X-P2A-Puro | depositor full sequence | sequence record 208425 | Full Sequence
TTAATGTAGTCTTATGCAATACTCTTGTAGTCTTGCAACATGGTAACGATGAGTTAGCAACATGCCTTAC
AAGGAGAGAAAAAGCACCGTGCATGCCGATTGGTGGAAGTAAGGTGGTACGATCGTGCCTTATTAGGAAG
GCAACAGACGGGTCTGACATGGATTGGACGAACCACTGAATTGCCGCATTGCAGAGATATTGTATTTAAG
TGCCTAGCTCGATACATAAACGGGTCTCTCTGGTTAGACCAGATCTGAGCCTGGGAGCTCTCTGGCTAAC
TAGGGAACCCACTGCTTAAGCCTCAATAAAGCTTGCCTTGAGTGCTTCAAGTAGTGTGTGCCCGTCTGTT
GTGTGACTCTGGTAACTAGAGATCCCTCAGACCCTTTTAGTCAGTGTGGAAAATCTCTAGCAGTGGCGCC
CGAACAGGGACTTGAAAGCGAAAGGGAAACCAGAGGAGCTCTCTCGACGCAGGACTCGGCTTGCTGAAGC
GCGCACGGCAAGAGGCGAGGGGCGGCGACTGGTGAGTACGCCAAAAATTTTGACTAGCGGAGGCTAGAAG
GAGAGAGATGGGTGCGAGAGCGTCAGTATTAAGCGGGGGAGAATTAGATCGCGATGGGAAAAAATTCGGT
TAAGGCCAGGGGGAAAGAAAAAATATAAATTAAAACATATAGTATGGGCAAGCAGGGAGCTAGAACGATT
CGCAGTTAATCCTGGCCTGTTAGAAACATCAGAAGGCTGTAGACAAATACTGGGACAGCTACAACCATCC
CTTCAGACAGGATCAGAAGAACTTAGATCATTATATAATACAGTAGCAACCCTCTATTGTGTGCATCAAA
GGATAGAGATAAAAGACACCAAGGAAGCTTTAGACAAGATAGAGGAAGAGCAAAACAAAAGTAAGACCAC
CGCACAGCAAGCGGCCGCTGATCTTCAGACCTGGAGGAGGAGATATGAGGGACAATTGGAGAAGTGAATT
ATATAAATATAAAGTAGTAAAAATTGAACCATTAGGAGTAGCACCCACCAAGGCAAAGAGAAGAGTGGTG
CAGAGAGAAAAAAGAGCAGTGGGAATAGGAGCTTTGTTCCTTGGGTTCTTGGGAGCAGCAGGAAGCACTA
TGGGCGCAGCGTCAATGACGCTGACGGTACAGGCCAGACAATTATTGTCTGGTATAGTGCAGCAGCAGAA
CAATTTGCTGAGGGCTATTGAGGCGCAACAGCATCTGTTGCAACTCACAGTCTGGGGCATCAAGCAGCTC
CAGGCAAGAATCCTGGCTGTGGAAAGATACCTAAAGGATCAACAGCTCCTGGGGATTTGGGGTTGCTCTG
GAAAACTCATTTGCACCACTGCTGTGCCTTGGAATGCTAGTTGGAGTAATAAATCTCTGGAACAGATTTG
GAATCACACGACCTGGATGGAGTGGGACAGAGAAATTAACAATTACACAAGCTTAATACACTCCTTAATT
GAAGAATCGCAAAACCAGCAAGAAAAGAATGAACAAGAATTATTGGAATTAGATAAATGGGCAAGTTTGT
GGAATTGGTTTAACATAACAAATTGGCTGTGGTATATAAAATTATTCATAATGATAGTAGGAGGCTTGGT
AGGTTTAAGAATAGTTTTTGCTGTACTTTCTATAGTGAATAGAGTTAGGCAGGGATATTCACCATTATCG
TTTCAGACCCACCTCCCAACCCCGAGGGGACCCAGACCACAATTTTAAAAGAAAAGGGGGGATTGGGGGG
TACAGTGCAGGGGAAAGAATAGTAGACATAATAGCAACAGACATACAAACTAAAGAATTACAAAAACAAA
TTACAAAAATTCAAAATTTTCGGGTTTATTACAGGGACAGCAGAGATCCACTTTGGCGCCGGCTCGAGTG
GCTCCGGTGCCCGTCAGTGGGCAGAGCGCACATCGCCCACAGTCCCCGAGAAGTTGGGGGGAGGGGTCGG
CAATTGAACCGGTGCCTAGAGAAGGTGGCGCGGGGTAAACTGGGAAAGTGATGTCGTGTACTGGCTCCGC
CTTTTTCCCGAGGGTGGGGGAGAACCGTATATAAGTGCAGTAGTCGCCGTGAACGTTCTTTTTCGCAACG
GGTTTGCCGCCAGAACACAGGTGTCGTGACGCGGGATCCGCCACCATGGACTATAAGGACCACGACGGAG
ACTACAAGGATCATGATATTGATTACAAAGACGATGACGATAAGATGGCCCCAAAGAAGAAGCGGAAGGT
CGGTATCCACGGAGTCCCAGCAGCCATGAGCTCAGAGACTGGCCCAGTGGCTGTGGACCCCACATTGAGA
CGGCGGATCGAGCCCCATGAGTTTGAGGTATTCTTCGATCCGAGAGAGCTCCGCAAGGAGACCTGCCTGC
TTTACGAAATTAATTGGGGGGGCCGGCACTCCATTTGGCGACATACATCACAGAACACTAACAAGCACGT
CGAAGTCAACTTCATCGAGAAGTTCACGACAGAAAGATATTTCTGTCCGAACACAAGGTGCAGCATTACC
TGGTTTCTCAGCTGGAGCCCATGCGGCGAATGTAGTAGGGCCATCACTGAATTCCTGTCAAGGTATCCCC
ACGTCACTCTGTTTATTTACATCGCAAGGCTGTACCACCACGCTGACCCCCGCAATCGACAAGGCCTGCG
GGATTTGATCTCTTCAGGTGTGACTATCCAAATTATGACTGAGCAGGAGTCAGGATACTGCTGGAGAAAC
TTTGTGAATTATAGCCCGAGTAATGAAGCCCACTGGCCTAGGTATCCCCATCTGTGGGTACGACTGTACG
TTCTTGAACTGTACTGCATCATACTGGGCCTGCCTCCTTGTCTCAACATTCTGAGAAGGAAGCAGCCACA
GCTGACATTCTTTACCATCGCTCTTCAGTCTTGTCATTACCAGCGACTGCCCCCACACATTCTCTGGGCC
ACCGGGTTGAAAAGCGGCAGCGAGACTCCCCCAAAGAAGAAACGGAAAGTAGGCGGCTCCCCCAAGAAGA
AGCGGAAGGTAGGGACCTCAGAGTCCGCCACACCCGAAAGTGACAAGAAGTACAGCATCGGCCTGGCCAT
CGGCACCAACTCTGTGGGCTGGGCCGTGATCACCGACGAGTACAAGGTGCCCAGCAAGAAATTCAAGGTG
CTGGGCAACACCGACCGGCACAGCATCAAGAAGAACCTGATCGGAGCCCTGCTGTTCGACAGCGGCGAAA
CAGCCGAGGCCACCCGGCTGAAGAGAACCGCCAGAAGAAGATACACCAGACGGAAGAACCGGATCTGCTA
TCTGCAAGAGATCTTCAGCAACGAGATGGCCAAGGTGGACGACAGCTTCTTCCACAGACTGGAAGAGTCC
TTCCTGGTGGAAGAGGATAAGAAGCACGAGCGGCACCCCATCTTCGGCAACATCGTGGACGAGGTGGCCT
ACCACGAGAAGTACCCCACCATCTACCACCTGAGAAAGAAACTGGTGGACAGCACCGACAAGGCCGACCT
GCGGCTGATCTATCTGGCCCTGGCCCACATGATCAAGTTCCGGGGCCACTTCCTGATCGAGGGCGACCTG
AACCCCGACAACAGCGACGTGGACAAGCTGTTCATCCAGCTGGTGCAGACCTACAACCAGCTGTTCGAGG
AAAACCCCATCAACGCCAGCGGCGTGGACGCCAAGGCCATCCTGTCTGCCAGACTGAGCAAGAGCAGACG
GCTGGAAAATCTGATCGCCCAGCTGCCCGGCGAGAAGAAGAATGGCCTGTTCGGAAACCTGATTGCCCTG
AGCCTGGGCCTGACCCCCAACTTCAAGAGCAACTTCGACCTGGCCGAGGATACCAAACTGCAGCTGAGCA
AGGACACCTACGACGACGACCTGGACAACCTGCTGGCCCAGATCGGCGACCAGTACGCCGACCTGTTTCT
GGCCGCCAAGAACCTGTCCGACGCCATCCTGCTGAGCGACATCCTGAGAGTGAACACCGAGATCACCAAG
GCCCCCCTGAGCGCCTCTATGATCAAGCTGTACGACGAGCACCACCAGGACCTGACCCTGCTGAAAGCTC
TCGTGCGGCAGCAGCTGCCTGAGAAGTACAAAGAGATTTTCTTCGACCAGAGCAAGAACGGCTACGCCGG
CTACATTGACGGCGGAGCCAGCCAGGAAGAGTTCTACAAGTTCATCAAGCCCATCCTGGAAAAGATGGAC
GGCACCGAGGAACTGCTCGTGAAGCTGAACAGAGAGGACCTGCTGCGGAAGCAGCGGACCTTCGACAACG
GCATCATCCCCCACCAGATCCACCTGGGAGAGCTGCACGCCATTCTGCGGCGGCAGGAAGATTTTTACCC
ATTCCTGAAGGACAACCGGGAAAAGATCGAGAAGATCCTGACCTTCCGCATCCCCTACTACGTGGGCCCT
CTGGCCAGGGGAAACAGCAGATTCGCCTGGATGACCAGAAAGAGCGAGGAAACCATCACCCCCTGGAACT
TCGAGAAGGTGGTGGACAAGGGCGCTTCCGCCCAGAGCTTCATCGAGCGGATGACCAACTTCGATAAGAA
CCTGCCCAACGAGAAGGTGCTGCCCAAGCACAGCCTGCTGTACGAGTACTTCACCGTGTATAACGAGCTG
ACCAAAGTGAAATACGTGACCGAGGGAATGAGAAAGCCCGCCTTCCTGAGCGGCGACCAGAAAAAGGCCA
TCGTGGACCTGCTGTTCAAGACCAACCGGAAAGTGACCGTGAAGCAGCTGAAAGAGGACTACTTCAAGAA
AATCGAGTGCTTCGACTCCGTGGAAATCTCCGGCGTGGAAGATCGGTTCAACGCCTCCCTGGGCACATAC
CACGATCTGCTGAAAATTATCAAGGACAAGGACTTCCTGGACAATGAGGAAAACGAGGACATTCTGGAAG
ATATCGTGCTGACCCTGACACTGTTTGAGGACAGAGAGATGATCGAGGAACGGCTGAAAACCTATGCCCA
CCTGTTCGACGACAAAGTGATGAAGCAGCTGAAGCGGCGGAGATACACCGGCTGGGGCAGGCTGAGCCGG
AAGCTGATCAACGGCATCCGGGACAAGCAGTCCGGCAAGACAATCCTGGATTTCCTGAAGTCCGACGGCT
TCGCCAACAGAAACTTCATCCAGCTGATCCACGACGACAGCCTGACCTTTAAAGAGGACATCCAGAAAGC
CCAGGTGTCCGGCCAGGGCGATAGCCTGCACGAGCACATTGCCAATCTGGCCGGCAGCCCCGCCATTAAG
AAGGGCATCCTGCAGACAGTGAAGGTGGTGGACGAGCTCGTGAAAGTGATGGGCCGGCACAAGCCCGAGA
ACATCGTGATCGAAATGGCCAGAGAGAACCAGACCACCCAGAAGGGACAGAAGAACAGCCGCGAGAGAAT
GAAGCGGATCGAAGAGGGCATCAAAGAGCTGGGCAGCCAGATCCTGAAAGAACACCCCGTGGAAAACACC
CAGCTGCAGAACGAGAAGCTGTACCTGTACTACCTGCAGAATGGGCGGGATATGTACGTGGACCAGGAAC
TGGACATCAACCGGCTGTCCGACTACGATGTGGACCATATCGTGCCTCAGAGCTTTCTGAAGGACGACTC
CATCGACAACAAGGTGCTGACCAGAAGCGACAAGAACCGGGGCAAGAGCGACAACGTGCCCTCCGAAGAG
GTCGTGAAGAAGATGAAGAACTACTGGCGGCAGCTGCTGAACGCCAAGCTGATTACCCAGAGAAAGTTCG
ACAATCTGACCAAGGCCGAGAGAGGCGGCCTGAGCGAACTGGATAAGGCCGGCTTCATCAAGAGACAGCT
GGTGGAAACCCGGCAGATCACAAAGCACGTGGCACAGATCCTGGACTCCCGGATGAACACTAAGTACGAC
GAGAATGACAAGCTGATCCGGGAAGTGAAAGTGATCACCCTGAAGTCCAAGCTGGTGTCCGATTTCCGGA
AGGATTTCCAGTTTTACAAAGTGCGCGAGATCAACAACTACCACCACGCCCACGACGCCTACCTGAACGC
CGTCGTGGGAACCGCCCTGATCAAAAAGTACCCTAAGCTGGAAAGCGAGTTCGTGTACGGCGACTACAAG
GTGTACGACGTGCGGAAGATGATCGCCAAGAGCGAGCAGGAAATCGGCAAGGCTACCGCCAAGTACTTCT
TCTACAGCAACATCATGAACTTTTTCAAGACCGAGATTACCCTGGCCAACGGCGAGATCCGGAAGCGGCC
TCTGATCGAGACAAACGGCGAAACCGGGGAGATCGTGTGGGATAAGGGCCGGGATTTTGCCACCGTGCGG
AAAGTGCTGAGCATGCCCCAAGTGAATATCGTGAAAAAGACCGAGGTGCAGACAGGCGGCTTCAGCAAAG
AGTCTATCCTGCCCAAGAGGAACAGCGATAAGCTGATCGCCAGAAAGAAGGACTGGGACCCTAAGAAGTA
CGGCGGCTTCGACAGCCCCACCGTGGCCTATTCTGTGCTGGTGGTGGCCAAAGTGGAAAAGGGCAAGTCC
AAGAAACTGAAGAGTGTGAAAGAGCTGCTGGGGATCACCATCATGGAAAGAAGCAGCTTCGAGAAGAATC
CCATCGACTTTCTGGAAGCCAAGGGCTACAAAGAAGTGAAAAAGGACCTGATCATCAAGCTGCCTAAGTA
CTCCCTGTTCGAGCTGGAAAACGGCCGGAAGAGAATGCTGGCCTCTGCCGGCGTGCTGCAGAAGGGAAAC
GAACTGGCCCTGCCCTCCAAATATGTGAACTTCCTGTACCTGGCCAGCCACTATGAGAAGCTGAAGGGCT
CCCCCGAGGATAATGAGCAGAAACAGCTGTTTGTGGAACAGCACAAGCACTACCTGGACGAGATCATCGA
GCAGATCAGCGAGTTCTCCAAGAGAGTGATCCTGGCCGACGCTAATCTGGACAAAGTGCTGTCCGCCTAC
AACAAGCACCGGGATAAGCCCATCAGAGAGCAGGCCGAGAATATCATCCACCTGTTTACCCTGACCAATC
TGGGAGCCCCTGCCGCCTTCAAGTACTTTGACACCACCATCGACCGGAAGAGGTACACCAGCACCAAAGA
GGTGCTGGACGCCACCCTGATCCACCAGAGCATCACCGGCCTGTACGAGACACGGATCGACCTGTCTCAG
CTGGGAGGCGATTCAGGCGGATCTACTAATCTGTCAGATATTATTGAAAAGGAGACCGGTAAGCAACTGG
TTATCCAGGAATCCATCCTCATGCTCCCAGAGGAGGTGGAAGAAGTCATTGGGAACAAGCCGGAAAGCGA
TATACTCGTGCACACCGCCTACGACGAGAGCACCGACGAGAATGTCATGCTTCTGACTAGCGACGCCCCT
GAATACAAGCCTTGGGCTCTGGTCATACAGGATAGCAACGGTGAGAACAAGATTAAGATGCTCTCTGGTG
GTTCTCCCAAGAAGAAGAGGAAAGTCGCTAGCGGCAGCGGCGCCACCAACTTCAGCCTGCTGAAGCAGGC
CGGCGACGTGGAGGAGAACCCCGGCCCCATGACCGAGTACAAGCCCACGGTGCGCCTCGCCACCCGCGAC
GACGTCCCCAGGGCCGTACGCACCCTCGCCGCCGCGTTCGCCGACTACCCCGCCACGCGCCACACCGTCG
ATCCGGACCGCCACATCGAGCGGGTCACCGAGCTGCAAGAACTCTTCCTCACGCGCGTCGGGCTCGACAT
CGGCAAGGTGTGGGTCGCGGACGACGGCGCCGCGGTGGCGGTCTGGACCACGCCGGAGAGCGTCGAAGCG
GGGGCGGTGTTCGCCGAGATCGGCCCGCGCATGGCCGAGTTGAGCGGTTCCCGGCTGGCCGCGCAGCAAC
AGATGGAAGGCCTCCTGGCGCCGCACCGGCCCAAGGAGCCCGCGTGGTTCCTGGCCACCGTCGGAGTCTC
GCCCGACCACCAGGGCAAGGGTCTGGGCAGCGCCGTCGTGCTCCCCGGAGTGGAGGCGGCCGAGCGCGCC
GGGGTGCCCGCCTTCCTGGAGACCTCCGCGCCCCGCAACCTCCCCTTCTACGAGCGGCTCGGCTTCACCG
TCACCGCCGACGTCGAGGTGCCCGAAGGACCGCGCACCTGGTGCATGACCCGCAAGCCCGGTGCCTGAAC
GCGTTAAGTCGACAATCAACCTCTGGATTACAAAATTTGTGAAAGATTGACTGGTATTCTTAACTATGTT
GCTCCTTTTACGCTATGTGGATACGCTGCTTTAATGCCTTTGTATCATGCTATTGCTTCCCGTATGGCTT
TCATTTTCTCCTCCTTGTATAAATCCTGGTTGCTGTCTCTTTATGAGGAGTTGTGGCCCGTTGTCAGGCA
ACGTGGCGTGGTGTGCACTGTGTTTGCTGACGCAACCCCCACTGGTTGGGGCATTGCCACCACCTGTCAG
CTCCTTTCCGGGACTTTCGCTTTCCCCCTCCCTATTGCCACGGCGGAACTCATCGCCGCCTGCCTTGCCC
GCTGCTGGACAGGGGCTCGGCTGTTGGGCACTGACAATTCCGTGGTGTTGTCGGGGAAATCATCGTCCTT
TCCTTGGCTGCTCGCCTGTGTTGCCACCTGGATTCTGCGCGGGACGTCCTTCTGCTACGTCCCTTCGGCC
CTCAATCCAGCGGACCTTCCTTCCCGCGGCCTGCTGCCGGCTCTGCGGCCTCTTCCGCGTCTTCGCCTTC
GCCCTCAGACGAGTCGGATCTCCCTTTGGGCCGCCTCCCCGCGTCGACTTTAAGACCAATGACTTACAAG
GCAGCTGTAGATCTTAGCCACTTTTTAAAAGAAAAGGGGGGACTGGAAGGGCTAATTCACTCCCAACGAA
GACAAGATCTGCTTTTTGCTTGTACTGGGTCTCTCTGGTTAGACCAGATCTGAGCCTGGGAGCTCTCTGG
CTAACTAGGGAACCCACTGCTTAAGCCTCAATAAAGCTTGCCTTGAGTGCTTCAAGTAGTGTGTGCCCGT
CTGTTGTGTGACTCTGGTAACTAGAGATCCCTCAGACCCTTTTAGTCAGTGTGGAAAATCTCTAGCAGTA
CGTATAGTAGTTCATGTCATCTTATTATTCAGTATTTATAACTTGCAAAGAAATGAATATCAGAGAGTGA
GAGGAACTTGTTTATTGCAGCTTATAATGGTTACAAATAAAGCAATAGCATCACAAATTTCACAAATAAA
GCATTTTTTTCACTGCATTCTAGTTGTGGTTTGTCCAAACTCATCAATGTATCTTATCATGTCTGGCTCT
AGCTATCCCGCCCCTAACTCCGCCCATCCCGCCCCTAACTCCGCCCAGTTCCGCCCATTCTCCGCCCCAT
GGCTGACTAATTTTTTTTATTTATGCAGAGGCCGAGGCCGCCTCGGCCTCTGAGCTATTCCAGAAGTAGT
GAGGAGGCTTTTTTGGAGGCCTAGGGACGTACCCAATTCGCCCTATAGTGAGTCGTATTACGCGCGCTCA
CTGGCCGTCGTTTTACAACGTCGTGACTGGGAAAACCCTGGCGTTACCCAACTTAATCGCCTTGCAGCAC
ATCCCCCTTTCGCCAGCTGGCGTAATAGCGAAGAGGCCCGCACCGATCGCCCTTCCCAACAGTTGCGCAG
CCTGAATGGCGAATGGG
[124 nt withheld, positions 9608-9731]
C
[91 nt withheld, positions 9733-9823]
A
[49 nt withheld, positions 9825-9873]
CCTTTGACGTTGGAGTCCACGTTCTTT
[37 nt withheld, positions 9901-9937]
ACCCTATCTCGGTCTATTCTTTTGATTTATAAGGGATTTTGCCGATTTCGGCCTATTGGTTAAAAAATGA
GCTGATTTAACAAAAATTTAACGCGAATTTTAACAAAATATTAACGCTTACAATTTAGGTGGCACTTTTC
GGGGAAATGTGCGCGGAACCCCTATTTGTTTATTTTTCTAAATACATTCAAATATGTATCCGCTCATGAG
ACAATAACCCTGATAAATGCTTCAATAATATTGAAAAAGGAAGAGTATGAGTATTCAACATTTCCGTGTC
GCCCTTATTCCCTTTTTTGCGGCATTTTGCCTTCCTGTTTTTGCTCACCCAGAAACGCTGGTGAAAGTAA
AAGATGCTGAAGATCAGTTGGGTGCACGAGTGGGTTACATCGAACTGGATCTCAACAGCGGTAAGATCCT
TGAGAGTTTTCGCCCCGAAGAACGTTTTCCAATGATGAGCACTTTTAAAGTTCTGCTATGTGGCGCGGTA
TTATCCCGTATTGACGCCGGGCAAGAGCAACTCGGTCGCCGCATACACTATTCTCAGAATGACTTGGTTG
AGTACTCACCAGTCACAGAAAAGCATCTTACGGATGGCATGACAGTAAGAGAATTATGCAGTGCTGCCAT
AACCATGAGTGATAACACTGCGGCCAACTTACTTCTGACAACGATCGGAGGACCGAAGGAGCTAACCGCT
TTTTTGCACAACATGGGGGATCATGTAACTCGCCTTGATCGTTGGGAACCGGAGCTGAATGAAGCCATAC
CAAACGACGAGCGTGACACCACGATGCCTGTAGCAATGGCAACAACGTTGCGCAAACTATTAACTGGCGA
ACTACTTACTCTAGCTTCCCGGCAACAATTAATAGACTGGATGGAGGCGGATAAAGTTGCAGGACCACTT
CTGCGCTCGGCCCTTCCGGCTGGCTGGTTTATTGCTGATAAATCTGGAGCCGGTGAGCGTGGGTCTCGCG
GTATCATTGCAGCACTGGGGCCAGATGGTAAGCCCTCCCGTATCGTAGTTATCTACACGACGGGGAGTCA
GGCAACTATGGATGAACGAAATAGACAGATCGCTGAGATAGGTGCCTCACTGATTAAGCATTGGTAACTG
TCAGACCAAGTTTACTCATATATACTTTAGATTGATTTAAAACTTCATTTTTAATTTAAAAGGATCTAGG
TGAAGATCCTTTTTGATAATCTCATGACCAAAATCCCTTAACGTGAGTTTTCGTTCCACTGAGCGTCAGA
CCCCGTAGAAAAGATCAAAGGATCTTCTTGAGATCCTTTTTTTCTGCGCGTAATCTGCTGCTTGCAAACA
AAAAAACCACCGCTACCAGCGGTGGTTTGTTTGCCGGATCAAGAGCTACCAACTCTTTTTCCGAAGGTAA
CTGGCTTCAGCAGAGCGCAGATACCAAATACTGTTCTTCTAGTGTAGCCGTAGTTAGGCCACCACTTCAA
GAACTCTGTAGCACCGCCTACATACCTCGCTCTGCTAATCCTGTTACCAGTGGCTGCTGCCAGTGGCGAT
AAGTCGTGTCTTACCGGGTTGGACTCAAGACGATAGTTACCGGATAAGGCGCAGCGGTCGGGCTGAACGG
GGGGTTCGTGCACACAGCCCAGCTTGGAGCGAACGACCTACACCGAACTGAGATACCTACAGCGTGAGCT
ATGAGAAAGCGCCACGCTTCCCGAAGGGAGAAAGGCGGACAGGTATCCGGTAAGCGGCAGGGTCGGAACA
GGAGAGCGCACGAGGGAGCTTCCAGGGGGAAACGCCTGGTATCTTTATAGTCCTGTCGGGTTTCGCCACC
TCTGACTTGAGCGTCGATTTTTGTGATGCTCGTCAGGGGGGCGGAGCCTATGGAAAAACGCCAGCAACGC
GGCCTTTTTACGGTTCCTGGCCTTTTGCTGGCCTTTTGCTCACATGTTCTTTCCTGCGTTATCCCCTGAT
TCTGTGGATAACCGTATTACCGCCTTTGAGTGAGCTGATACCGCTCGCCGCAGCCGAACGACCGAGCGCA
GCGAGTCAGTGAGCGAGGAAGCGGAAGAGCGCCCAATACGCAAACCGCCTCTCCCCGCGCGTTGGCCGAT
TCATTAATGCAGCTGGCACGACAGGTTTCCCGACTGGAAAGCGGGCAGTGAGCGCAACGCAATTAATGTG
AGTTAGCTCACTCATTAGGCACCCCAGGCTTTACACTTTATGCTTCCGGCTCGTATGTTGTGTGGAATTG
TGAGCGGATAACAATTTCACACAGGAAACAGCTATGACCATGATTACGCCAAGCGCGCAATTAACCCTCA
CTAAAGGGAACAAAAGCTGGAGCTGCAAGC
Features (pLannotate 1.2.2; 28 found; start..end, strand, type, name):
      5..231     +  promoter       RSV promoter: Rous sarcoma virus enhancer/promoter
    232..412     +  LTR            5' LTR (truncated): truncated 5' long terminal repeat (LTR) from HIV-1
    459..584     +  misc_feature   HIV-1 Ψ: packaging signal of human immunodeficiency virus type 1
    568..931     +  CDS            HIV-1 gag (fragment): gag protein from human immunodeficiency virus 1; gag
   1077..1310    +  misc_feature   RRE: The Rev response element (RRE) of HIV-1 allows for Rev-dependent mRNA export from the nucleus to the cytoplasm.
   1687..1713    +  CDS            Rev (fragment): human immunodeficiency virus 1 (HIV-1) Rev protein; rev; enhances nuclear export of unspliced and incompletely spliced viral mRNAs
   1723..1840    +  misc_feature   cPPT/CTS: central polypurine tract and central termination sequence of HIV-1
   1909..2120    +  promoter       EF-1α core promoter: core promoter for human elongation factor EF-1α
   2266..2952    +  CDS            Apobec1: ABEC1_RAT - Experimental evidence at protein level: Swiss-Prot protein existence level 1. Catalytic component of the apolipoprotein B mRNA editing enzyme complex which is responsible for the postranscriptional editing of a CAA codon for Gln to a UAA codon for stop in the APOB mRNA. May also play a role in the epigenetic regulation of gene expression by participating in DNA demethylation. From Rattus norvegicus (Rat).
   3052..7151    +  CDS            Cas9 (fragment): Cas9 (Csn1) endonuclease from the Streptococcus pyogenes Type II CRISPR/Cas system generates RNA-guided double strand breaks in DNA
   7165..7413    +  CDS            UGI: UNGI_BPPB2 - Experimental evidence at protein level: Swiss-Prot protein existence level 1. This protein binds specifically and reversibly to the host uracil-DNA glycosylase, preventing removal of uracil residues from PBS2 DNA by the host uracil-excision repair system. From Bacillus phage PBS2 (Bacteriophage PBS2).
   7519..8118    +  CDS            PuroR (fragment): puromycin N-acetyltransferase; pac from Streptomyces; confers resistance to puromycin
   8134..8722    +  misc_feature   WPRE: woodchuck hepatitis virus posttranscriptional regulatory element
   8773..8792    +  misc_feature   cPPT/CTS (fragment): central polypurine tract and central termination sequence of HIV-1
   8794..9027    +  LTR            3' LTR (ΔU3): self-inactivating 3' long terminal repeat (LTR) from HIV-1
   9105..9226    +  polyA_signal   SV40 poly(A) signal: SV40 polyadenylation signal
   9266..9401    +  rep_origin     SV40 ori: SV40 origin of replication
   9422..9440    -  promoter       T7 promoter: promoter for bacteriophage T7 RNA polymerase
   9448..9603    +  CDS            lacZα (fragment): LacZα fragment of β-galactosidase; lacZ fragment
   9608..10036   +  rep_origin     f1 ori (sequence partly withheld): f1 bacteriophage origin of replication; arrow indicates direction of (+) strand synthesis
  10089..10193   +  promoter       AmpR promoter: bla
  10194..11054   +  CDS            AmpR: β-lactamase; bla; confers resistance to ampicillin, carbenicillin, and related antibiotics
  11225..11813   +  rep_origin     ori: high-copy-number ColE1/pMB1/pBR322/pUC origin of replication
  11996..12088   +  CDS            lacI (fragment): lac repressor; lacI; The lac repressor binds to the lac operator to inhibit transcription in E. coli. This inhibition can be relieved by adding lactose or isopropyl-β-D-thiogalactopyranoside (IPTG).
  12101..12122   +  protein_bind   CAP binding site: CAP binding activates transcription in the presence of cAMP. E. coli catabolite activator protein
  12137..12167   +  promoter       lac promoter: promoter for the E. coli lac operon
  12171..12193   +  protein_bind   lac operator (fragment): The lac repressor binds to the lac operator to inhibit transcription in E. coli. This inhibition can be relieved by adding lactose or isopropyl-β-D-thiogalactopyranoside (IPTG). lac repressor encoded by lacI
  12236..12254   +  promoter       T3 promoter: promoter for bacteriophage T3 RNA polymerase
