>Addgene plasmid #110873 | pLenti-xF2X-P2A-Puro | addgene full sequence | sequence record 260843 | Addgene NGS Result
TAGGAGGCTTGGTAGGTTTAAGAATAGTTTTTGCTGTACTTTCTATAGTGAATAGAGTTAGGCAGGGATA
TTCACCATTATCGTTTCAGACCCACCTCCCAACCCCGAGGGGACCCAGACCACAATTTTAAAAGAAAAGG
GGGGATTGGGGGGTACAGTGCAGGGGAAAGAATAGTAGACATAATAGCAACAGACATACAAACTAAAGAA
TTACAAAAACAAATTACAAAAATTCAAAATTTTCGGGTTTATTACAGGGACAGCAGAGATCCACTTTGGC
GCCGGCTCGAGTGGCTCCGGTGCCCGTCAGTGGGCAGAGCGCACATCGCCCACAGTCCCCGAGAAGTTGG
GGGGAGGGGTCGGCAATTGAACCGGTGCCTAGAGAAGGTGGCGCGGGGTAAACTGGGAAAGTGATGTCGT
GTACTGGCTCCGCCTTTTTCCCGAGGGTGGGGGAGAACCGTATATAAGTGCAGTAGTCGCCGTGAACGTT
CTTTTTCGCAACGGGTTTGCCGCCAGAACACAGGTGTCGTGACGCGGGATCCGCCACCATGGACTATAAG
GACCACGACGGAGACTACAAGGATCATGATATTGATTACAAAGACGATGACGATAAGATGGCCCCAAAGA
AGAAGCGGAAGGTCGGTATCCACGGAGTCCCAGCAGCCATGAGCTCAGAGACTGGCCCAGTGGCTGTGGA
CCCCACATTGAGACGGCGGATCGAGCCCCATGAGTTTGAGGTATTCTTCGATCCGAGAGAGCTCCGCAAG
GAGACCTGCCTGCTTTACGAAATTAATTGGGGGGGCCGGCACTCCATTTGGCGACATACATCACAGAACA
CTAACAAGCACGTCGAAGTCAACTTCATCGAGAAGTTCACGACAGAAAGATATTTCTGTCCGAACACAAG
GTGCAGCATTACCTGGTTTCTCAGCTGGAGCCCATGCGGCGAATGTAGTAGGGCCATCACTGAATTCCTG
TCAAGGTATCCCCACGTCACTCTGTTTATTTACATCGCAAGGCTGTACCACCACGCTGACCCCCGCAATC
GACAAGGCCTGCGGGATTTGATCTCTTCAGGTGTGACTATCCAAATTATGACTGAGCAGGAGTCAGGATA
CTGCTGGAGAAACTTTGTGAATTATAGCCCGAGTAATGAAGCCCACTGGCCTAGGTATCCCCATCTGTGG
GTACGACTGTACGTTCTTGAACTGTACTGCATCATACTGGGCCTGCCTCCTTGTCTCAACATTCTGAGAA
GGAAGCAGCCACAGCTGACATTCTTTACCATCGCTCTTCAGTCTTGTCATTACCAGCGACTGCCCCCACA
CATTCTCTGGGCCACCGGGTTGAAAAGCGGCAGCGAGACTCCCCCAAAGAAGAAACGGAAAGTAGGCGGC
TCCCCCAAGAAGAAGCGGAAGGTAGGGACCTCAGAGTCCGCCACACCCGAAAGTGACAAGAAGTACAGCA
TCGGCCTGGCCATCGGCACCAACTCTGTGGGCTGGGCCGTGATCACCGACGAGTACAAGGTGCCCAGCAA
GAAATTCAAGGTGCTGGGCAACACCGACCGGCACAGCATCAAGAAGAACCTGATCGGAGCCCTGCTGTTC
GACAGCGGCGAAACAGCCGAGGCCACCCGGCTGAAGAGAACCGCCAGAAGAAGATACACCAGACGGAAGA
ACCGGATCTGCTATCTGCAAGAGATCTTCAGCAACGAGATGGCCAAGGTGGACGACAGCTTCTTCCACAG
ACTGGAAGAGTCCTTCCTGGTGGAAGAGGATAAGAAGCACGAGCGGCACCCCATCTTCGGCAACATCGTG
GACGAGGTGGCCTACCACGAGAAGTACCCCACCATCTACCACCTGAGAAAGAAACTGGTGGACAGCACCG
ACAAGGCCGACCTGCGGCTGATCTATCTGGCCCTGGCCCACATGATCAAGTTCCGGGGCCACTTCCTGAT
CGAGGGCGACCTGAACCCCGACAACAGCGACGTGGACAAGCTGTTCATCCAGCTGGTGCAGACCTACAAC
CAGCTGTTCGAGGAAAACCCCATCAACGCCAGCGGCGTGGACGCCAAGGCCATCCTGTCTGCCAGACTGA
GCAAGAGCAGACGGCTGGAAAATCTGATCGCCCAGCTGCCCGGCGAGAAGAAGAATGGCCTGTTCGGAAA
CCTGATTGCCCTGAGCCTGGGCCTGACCCCCAACTTCAAGAGCAACTTCGACCTGGCCGAGGATACCAAA
CTGCAGCTGAGCAAGGACACCTACGACGACGACCTGGACAACCTGCTGGCCCAGATCGGCGACCAGTACG
CCGACCTGTTTCTGGCCGCCAAGAACCTGTCCGACGCCATCCTGCTGAGCGACATCCTGAGAGTGAACAC
CGAGATCACCAAGGCCCCCCTGAGCGCCTCTATGATCAAGCTGTACGACGAGCACCACCAGGACCTGACC
CTGCTGAAAGCTCTCGTGCGGCAGCAGCTGCCTGAGAAGTACAAAGAGATTTTCTTCGACCAGAGCAAGA
ACGGCTACGCCGGCTACATTGACGGCGGAGCCAGCCAGGAAGAGTTCTACAAGTTCATCAAGCCCATCCT
GGAAAAGATGGACGGCACCGAGGAACTGCTCGTGAAGCTGAACAGAGAGGACCTGCTGCGGAAGCAGCGG
ACCTTCGACAACGGCATCATCCCCCACCAGATCCACCTGGGAGAGCTGCACGCCATTCTGCGGCGGCAGG
AAGATTTTTACCCATTCCTGAAGGACAACCGGGAAAAGATCGAGAAGATCCTGACCTTCCGCATCCCCTA
CTACGTGGGCCCTCTGGCCAGGGGAAACAGCAGATTCGCCTGGATGACCAGAAAGAGCGAGGAAACCATC
ACCCCCTGGAACTTCGAGAAGGTGGTGGACAAGGGCGCTTCCGCCCAGAGCTTCATCGAGCGGATGACCA
ACTTCGATAAGAACCTGCCCAACGAGAAGGTGCTGCCCAAGCACAGCCTGCTGTACGAGTACTTCACCGT
GTATAACGAGCTGACCAAAGTGAAATACGTGACCGAGGGAATGAGAAAGCCCGCCTTCCTGAGCGGCGAC
CAGAAAAAGGCCATCGTGGACCTGCTGTTCAAGACCAACCGGAAAGTGACCGTGAAGCAGCTGAAAGAGG
ACTACTTCAAGAAAATCGAGTGCTTCGACTCCGTGGAAATCTCCGGCGTGGAAGATCGGTTCAACGCCTC
CCTGGGCACATACCACGATCTGCTGAAAATTATCAAGGACAAGGACTTCCTGGACAATGAGGAAAACGAG
GACATTCTGGAAGATATCGTGCTGACCCTGACACTGTTTGAGGACAGAGAGATGATCGAGGAACGGCTGA
AAACCTATGCCCACCTGTTCGACGACAAAGTGATGAAGCAGCTGAAGCGGCGGAGATACACCGGCTGGGG
CAGGCTGAGCCGGAAGCTGATCAACGGCATCCGGGACAAGCAGTCCGGCAAGACAATCCTGGATTTCCTG
AAGTCCGACGGCTTCGCCAACAGAAACTTCATCCAGCTGATCCACGACGACAGCCTGACCTTTAAAGAGG
ACATCCAGAAAGCCCAGGTGTCCGGCCAGGGCGATAGCCTGCACGAGCACATTGCCAATCTGGCCGGCAG
CCCCGCCATTAAGAAGGGCATCCTGCAGACAGTGAAGGTGGTGGACGAGCTCGTGAAAGTGATGGGCCGG
CACAAGCCCGAGAACATCGTGATCGAAATGGCCAGAGAGAACCAGACCACCCAGAAGGGACAGAAGAACA
GCCGCGAGAGAATGAAGCGGATCGAAGAGGGCATCAAAGAGCTGGGCAGCCAGATCCTGAAAGAACACCC
CGTGGAAAACACCCAGCTGCAGAACGAGAAGCTGTACCTGTACTACCTGCAGAATGGGCGGGATATGTAC
GTGGACCAGGAACTGGACATCAACCGGCTGTCCGACTACGATGTGGACCATATCGTGCCTCAGAGCTTTC
TGAAGGACGACTCCATCGACAACAAGGTGCTGACCAGAAGCGACAAGAACCGGGGCAAGAGCGACAACGT
GCCCTCCGAAGAGGTCGTGAAGAAGATGAAGAACTACTGGCGGCAGCTGCTGAACGCCAAGCTGATTACC
CAGAGAAAGTTCGACAATCTGACCAAGGCCGAGAGAGGCGGCCTGAGCGAACTGGATAAGGCCGGCTTCA
TCAAGAGACAGCTGGTGGAAACCCGGCAGATCACAAAGCACGTGGCACAGATCCTGGACTCCCGGATGAA
CACTAAGTACGACGAGAATGACAAGCTGATCCGGGAAGTGAAAGTGATCACCCTGAAGTCCAAGCTGGTG
TCCGATTTCCGGAAGGATTTCCAGTTTTACAAAGTGCGCGAGATCAACAACTACCACCACGCCCACGACG
CCTACCTGAACGCCGTCGTGGGAACCGCCCTGATCAAAAAGTACCCTAAGCTGGAAAGCGAGTTCGTGTA
CGGCGACTACAAGGTGTACGACGTGCGGAAGATGATCGCCAAGAGCGAGCAGGAAATCGGCAAGGCTACC
GCCAAGTACTTCTTCTACAGCAACATCATGAACTTTTTCAAGACCGAGATTACCCTGGCCAACGGCGAGA
TCCGGAAGCGGCCTCTGATCGAGACAAACGGCGAAACCGGGGAGATCGTGTGGGATAAGGGCCGGGATTT
TGCCACCGTGCGGAAAGTGCTGAGCATGCCCCAAGTGAATATCGTGAAAAAGACCGAGGTGCAGACAGGC
GGCTTCAGCAAAGAGTCTATCCTGCCCAAGAGGAACAGCGATAAGCTGATCGCCAGAAAGAAGGACTGGG
ACCCTAAGAAGTACGGCGGCTTCGACAGCCCCACCGTGGCCTATTCTGTGCTGGTGGTGGCCAAAGTGGA
AAAGGGCAAGTCCAAGAAACTGAAGAGTGTGAAAGAGCTGCTGGGGATCACCATCATGGAAAGAAGCAGC
TTCGAGAAGAATCCCATCGACTTTCTGGAAGCCAAGGGCTACAAAGAAGTGAAAAAGGACCTGATCATCA
AGCTGCCTAAGTACTCCCTGTTCGAGCTGGAAAACGGCCGGAAGAGAATGCTGGCCTCTGCCGGCGTGCT
GCAGAAGGGAAACGAACTGGCCCTGCCCTCCAAATATGTGAACTTCCTGTACCTGGCCAGCCACTATGAG
AAGCTGAAGGGCTCCCCCGAGGATAATGAGCAGAAACAGCTGTTTGTGGAACAGCACAAGCACTACCTGG
ACGAGATCATCGAGCAGATCAGCGAGTTCTCCAAGAGAGTGATCCTGGCCGACGCTAATCTGGACAAAGT
GCTGTCCGCCTACAACAAGCACCGGGATAAGCCCATCAGAGAGCAGGCCGAGAATATCATCCACCTGTTT
ACCCTGACCAATCTGGGAGCCCCTGCCGCCTTCAAGTACTTTGACACCACCATCGACCGGAAGAGGTACA
CCAGCACCAAAGAGGTGCTGGACGCCACCCTGATCCACCAGAGCATCACCGGCCTGTACGAGACACGGAT
CGACCTGTCTCAGCTGGGAGGCGATTCAGGCGGATCTACTAATCTGTCAGATATTATTGAAAAGGAGACC
GGTAAGCAACTGGTTATCCAGGAATCCATCCTCATGCTCCCAGAGGAGGTGGAAGAAGTCATTGGGAACA
AGCCGGAAAGCGATATACTCGTGCACACCGCCTACGACGAGAGCACCGACGAGAATGTCATGCTTCTGAC
TAGCGACGCCCCTGAATACAAGCCTTGGGCTCTGGTCATACAGGATAGCAACGGTGAGAACAAGATTAAG
ATGCTCTCTGGTGGTTCTCCCAAGAAGAAGAGGAAAGTCGCTAGCGGCAGCGGCGCCACCAACTTCAGCC
TGCTGAAGCAGGCCGGCGACGTGGAGGAGAACCCCGGCCCCATGACCGAGTACAAGCCCACGGTGCGCCT
CGCCACCCGCGACGACGTCCCCAGGGCCGTACGCACCCTCGCCGCCGCGTTCGCCGACTACCCCGCCACG
CGCCACACCGTCGATCCGGACCGCCACATCGAGCGGGTCACCGAGCTGCAAGAACTCTTCCTCACGCGCG
TCGGGCTCGACATCGGCAAGGTGTGGGTCGCGGACGACGGCGCCGCGGTGGCGGTCTGGACCACGCCGGA
GAGCGTCGAAGCGGGGGCGGTGTTCGCCGAGATCGGCCCGCGCATGGCCGAGTTGAGCGGTTCCCGGCTG
GCCGCGCAGCAACAGATGGAAGGCCTCCTGGCGCCGCACCGGCCCAAGGAGCCCGCGTGGTTCCTGGCCA
CCGTCGGAGTCTCGCCCGACCACCAGGGCAAGGGTCTGGGCAGCGCCGTCGTGCTCCCCGGAGTGGAGGC
GGCCGAGCGCGCCGGGGTGCCCGCCTTCCTGGAGACCTCCGCGCCCCGCAACCTCCCCTTCTACGAGCGG
CTCGGCTTCACCGTCACCGCCGACGTCGAGGTGCCCGAAGGACCGCGCACCTGGTGCATGACCCGCAAGC
CCGGTGCCTGAACGCGTTAAGTCGACAATCAACCTCTGGATTACAAAATTTGTGAAAGATTGACTGGTAT
TCTTAACTATGTTGCTCCTTTTACGCTATGTGGATACGCTGCTTTAATGCCTTTGTATCATGCTATTGCT
TCCCGTATGGCTTTCATTTTCTCCTCCTTGTATAAATCCTGGTTGCTGTCTCTTTATGAGGAGTTGTGGC
CCGTTGTCAGGCAACGTGGCGTGGTGTGCACTGTGTTTGCTGACGCAACCCCCACTGGTTGGGGCATTGC
CACCACCTGTCAGCTCCTTTCCGGGACTTTCGCTTTCCCCCTCCCTATTGCCACGGCGGAACTCATCGCC
GCCTGCCTTGCCCGCTGCTGGACAGGGGCTCGGCTGTTGGGCACTGACAATTCCGTGGTGTTGTCGGGGA
AATCATCGTCCTTTCCTTGGCTGCTCGCCTGTGTTGCCACCTGGATTCTGCGCGGGACGTCCTTCTGCTA
CGTCCCTTCGGCCCTCAATCCAGCGGACCTTCCTTCCCGCGGCCTGCTGCCGGCTCTGCGGCCTCTTCCG
CGTCTTCGCCTTCGCCCTCAGACGAGTCGGATCTCCCTTTGGGCCGCCTCCCCGCGTCGACTTTAAGACC
AATGACTTACAAGGCAGCTGTAGATCTTAGCCACTTTTTAAAAGAAAAGGGGGGACTGGAAGGGCTAATT
CACTCCCAACGAAGACAAGATCTGCTTTTTGCTTGTACTGGGTCTCTCTGGTTAGACCAGATCTGAGCCT
GGGAGCTCTCTGGCTAACTAGGGAACCCACTGCTTAAGCCTCAATAAAGCTTGCCTTGAGTGCTTCAAGT
AGTGTGTGCCCGTCTGTTGTGTGACTCTGGTAACTAGAGATCCCTCAGACCCTTTTAGTCAGTGTGGAAA
ATCTCTAGCAGTACGTATAGTAGTTCATGTCATCTTATTATTCAGTATTTATAACTTGCAAAGAAATGAA
TATCAGAGAGTGAGAGGAACTTGTTTATTGCAGCTTATAATGGTTACAAATAAAGCAATAGCATCACAAA
TTTCACAAATAAAGCATTTTTTTCACTGCATTCTAGTTGTGGTTTGTCCAAACTCATCAATGTATCTTAT
CATGTCTGGCTCTAGCTATCCCGCCCCTAACTCCGCCCATCCCGCCCCTAACTCCGCCCAGTTCCGCCCA
TTCTCCGCCCCATGGCTGACTAATTTTTTTTATTTATGCAGAGGCCGAGGCCGCCTCGGCCTCTGAGCTA
TTCCAGAAGTAGTGAGGAGGCTTTTTTGGAGGCCTAGGGACGTACCCAATTCGCCCTATAGTGAGTCGTA
TTACGCGCGCTCACTGGCCGTCGTTTTACAACGTCGTGACTGGGAAAACCCTGGCGTTACCCAACTTAAT
CGCCTTGCAGCACATCCCCCTTTCGCCAGCTGGCGTAATAGCGAAGAGGCCCGCACCGATCGCCCTTCCC
AACAGTTGCGCAGCCTGAATGGCGAATGGG
[124 nt withheld, positions 8011-8134]
C
[91 nt withheld, positions 8136-8226]
A
[49 nt withheld, positions 8228-8276]
CCTTTGACGTTGGAGTCCACGTTCTTT
[37 nt withheld, positions 8304-8340]
ACCCTATCTCGGTCTATTCTTTTGATTTATAAGGGATTTTGCCGATTTCGGCCTATTGGTTAAAAAATGA
GCTGATTTAACAAAAATTTAACGCGAATTTTAACAAAATATTAACGCTTACAATTTAGGTGGCACTTTTC
GGGGAAATGTGCGCGGAACCCCTATTTGTTTATTTTTCTAAATACATTCAAATATGTATCCGCTCATGAG
ACAATAACCCTGATAAATGCTTCAATAATATTGAAAAAGGAAGAGTATGAGTATTCAACATTTCCGTGTC
GCCCTTATTCCCTTTTTTGCGGCATTTTGCCTTCCTGTTTTTGCTCACCCAGAAACGCTGGTGAAAGTAA
AAGATGCTGAAGATCAGTTGGGTGCACGAGTGGGTTACATCGAACTGGATCTCAACAGCGGTAAGATCCT
TGAGAGTTTTCGCCCCGAAGAACGTTTTCCAATGATGAGCACTTTTAAAGTTCTGCTATGTGGCGCGGTA
TTATCCCGTATTGACGCCGGGCAAGAGCAACTCGGTCGCCGCATACACTATTCTCAGAATGACTTGGTTG
AGTACTCACCAGTCACAGAAAAGCATCTTACGGATGGCATGACAGTAAGAGAATTATGCAGTGCTGCCAT
AACCATGAGTGATAACACTGCGGCCAACTTACTTCTGACAACGATCGGAGGACCGAAGGAGCTAACCGCT
TTTTTGCACAACATGGGGGATCATGTAACTCGCCTTGATCGTTGGGAACCGGAGCTGAATGAAGCCATAC
CAAACGACGAGCGTGACACCACGATGCCTGTAGCAATGGCAACAACGTTGCGCAAACTATTAACTGGCGA
ACTACTTACTCTAGCTTCCCGGCAACAATTAATAGACTGGATGGAGGCGGATAAAGTTGCAGGACCACTT
CTGCGCTCGGCCCTTCCGGCTGGCTGGTTTATTGCTGATAAATCTGGAGCCGGTGAGCGTGGGTCTCGCG
GTATCATTGCAGCACTGGGGCCAGATGGTAAGCCCTCCCGTATCGTAGTTATCTACACGACGGGGAGTCA
GGCAACTATGGATGAACGAAATAGACAGATCGCTGAGATAGGTGCCTCACTGATTAAGCATTGGTAACTG
TCAGACCAAGTTTACTCATATATACTTTAGATTGATTTAAAACTTCATTTTTAATTTAAAAGGATCTAGG
TGAAGATCCTTTTTGATAATCTCATGACCAAAATCCCTTAACGTGAGTTTTCGTTCCACTGAGCGTCAGA
CCCCGTAGAAAAGATCAAAGGATCTTCTTGAGATCCTTTTTTTTTGCGCGTAATCTGCTGCTTGCAAACA
AAAAAACCACCGCTACCAGCGGTGGTTTGTTTGCCGGATCAAGAGCTACCAACTCTTTTTCCGAAGGTAA
CTGGCTTCAGCAGAGCGCAGATACCAAATACTGTTCTTCTAGTGTAGCCGTAGTTAGGCCACCACTTCAA
GAACTCTGTAGCACCGCCTACATACCTCGCTCTGCTAATCCTGTTACCAGTGGCTGCTGCCAGTGGCGAT
AAGTCGTGTCTTACCGGGTTGGACTCAAGACGATAGTTACCGGATAAGGCGCAGCGGTCGGGCTGAACGG
GGGGTTCGTGCACACAGCCCAGCTTGGAGCGAACGACCTACACCGAACTGAGATACCTACAGCGTGAGCT
ATGAGAAAGCGCCACGCTTCCCGAAGGGAGAAAGGCGGACAGGTATCCGGTAAGCGGCAGGGTCGGAACA
GGAGAGCGCACGAGGGAGCTTCCAGGGGGAAACGCCTGGTATCTTTATAGTCCTGTCGGGTTTCGCCACC
TCTGACTTGAGCGTCGATTTTTGTGATGCTCGTCAGGGGGGCGGAGCCTATGGAAAAACGCCAGCAACGC
GGCCTTTTTACGGTTCCTGGCCTTTTGCTGGCCTTTTGCTCACATGTTCTTTCCTGCGTTATCCCCTGAT
TCTGTGGATAACCGTATTACCGCCTTTGAGTGAGCTGATACCGCTCGCCGCAGCCGAACGACCGAGCGCA
GCGAGTCAGTGAGCGAGGAAGCGGAAGAGCGCCCAATACGCAAACCGCCTCTCCCCGCGCGTTGGCCGAT
TCATTAATGCAGCTGGCACGACAGGTTTCCCGACTGGAAAGCGGGCAGTGAGCGCAACGCAATTAATGTG
AGTTAGCTCACTCATTAGGCACCCCAGGCTTTACACTTTATGCTTCCGGCTCGTATGTTGTGTGGAATTG
TGAGCGGATAACAATTTCACACAGGAAACAGCTATGACCATGATTACGCCAAGCGCGCAATTAACCCTCA
CTAAAGGGAACAAAAGCTGGAGCTGCAAGCTTAATGTAGTCTTATGCAATACTCTTGTAGTCTTGCAACA
TGGTAACGATGAGTTAGCAACATGCCTTACAAGGAGAGAAAAAGCACCGTGCATGCCGATTGGTGGAAGT
AAGGTGGTACGATCGTGCCTTATTAGGAAGGCAACAGACGGGTCTGACATGGATTGGACGAACCACTGAA
TTGCCGCATTGCAGAGATATTGTATTTAAGTGCCTAGCTCGATACATAAACGGGTCTCTTTGGTTAGACC
AGATCTGAGCCTGGGAGCTCTCTGGCTAACTAGGGAACCCACTGCTTAAGCCTCAATAAAGCTTGCCTTG
AGTGCTTCAAGTAGTGTGTGCCCGTCTGTTGTGTGACTCTGGTAACTAGAGATCCCTCAGACCCTTTTAG
TCAGTGTGGAAAATCTCTAGCAGTGGCGCCCGAACAGGGACTTGAAAGCGAAAGGGAAACCAGAGGAGCT
CTCTCGACGCAGGACTCGGCTTGCTGAAGCGCGCACGGCAAGAGGCGAGGGGCGGCGACTGGTGAGTACG
CCAAAAATTTTGACTAGCGGAGGCTAGAAGGAGAGAGATGGGTGCGAGAGCGTCAGTATTAAGCGGGGGA
GAATTAGATCGCGATGGGAAAAAATTCGGTTAAGGCCAGGGGGAAAGAAAAAATATAAATTAAAACATAT
AGTATGGGCAAGCAGGGAGCTAGAACGATTCGCAGTTAATCCTGGCCTGTTAGAAACATCAGAAGGCTGT
AGACAAATACTGGGACAGCTACAACCATCCCTTCAGACAGGATCAGAAGAACTTAGATCATTATATAATA
CAGTAGCAACCCTCTATTGTGTGCATCAAAGGATAGAGATAAAAGACACCAAGGAAGCTTTAGACAAGAT
AGAGGAAGAGCAAAACAAAAGTAAGACCACCGCACAGCAAGCGGCCGCTGATCTTCAGACCTGGAGGAGG
AGATATGAGGGACAATTGGAGAAGTGAATTATATAAATATAAAGTAGTAAAAATTGAACCATTAGGAGTA
GCACCCACCAAGGCAAAGAGAAGAGTGGTGCAGAGAGAAAAAAGAGCAGTGGGAATAGGAGCTTTGTTCC
TTGGGTTCTTGGGAGCAGCAGGAAGCACTATGGGCGCAGCGTCAATGACGCTGACGGTACAGGCCAGACA
ATTATTGTCTGGTATAGTGCAGCAGCAGAACAATTTGCTGAGGGCTATTGAGGCGCAACAGCATCTGTTG
CAACTCACAGTCTGGGGCATCAAGCAGCTCCAGGCAAGAATCCTGGCTGTGGAAAGATACCTAAAGGATC
AACAGCTCCTGGGGATTTGGGGTTGCTCTGGAAAACTCATTTGCACCACTGCTGTGCCTTGGAATGCTAG
TTGGAGTAATAAATCTCTGGAACAGATTTGGAATCACACGACCTGGATGGAGTGGGACAGAGAAATTAAC
AATTACACAAGCTTAATACACTCCTTAATTGAAGAATCGCAAAACCAGCAAGAAAAGAATGAACAAGAAT
TATTGGAATTAGATAAATGGGCAAGTTTGTGGAATTGGTTTAACATAACAAATTGGCTGTGGTATATAAA
ATTATTCATAATGATAG
Features (pLannotate 1.2.2; 28 found; start..end, strand, type, name):
      3..125     +  CDS            env (fragment): ENV_HV1H2 - Experimental evidence at protein level: Swiss-Prot protein existence level 1. [Transmembrane protein gp41]: Acts as a class I viral fusion protein. Under the current model, the protein has at least 3 conformational states: pre-fusion native state, pre-hairpin intermediate state, and post-fusion hairpin state. During fusion of viral and target intracellular membranes, the coiled coil regions (heptad repeats) assume a trimer-of-hairpins structure, positioning the fusion peptide in close proximity to the C-terminal region of the ectodomain. The formation of this structure appears to d
    126..243     +  misc_feature   cPPT/CTS: central polypurine tract and central termination sequence of HIV-1
    312..523     +  promoter       EF-1α core promoter: core promoter for human elongation factor EF-1α
    669..1355    +  CDS            Apobec1: ABEC1_RAT - Experimental evidence at protein level: Swiss-Prot protein existence level 1. Catalytic component of the apolipoprotein B mRNA editing enzyme complex which is responsible for the postranscriptional editing of a CAA codon for Gln to a UAA codon for stop in the APOB mRNA. May also play a role in the epigenetic regulation of gene expression by participating in DNA demethylation. From Rattus norvegicus (Rat).
   1455..5554    +  CDS            Cas9 (fragment): Cas9 (Csn1) endonuclease from the Streptococcus pyogenes Type II CRISPR/Cas system generates RNA-guided double strand breaks in DNA
   5568..5816    +  CDS            UGI: UNGI_BPPB2 - Experimental evidence at protein level: Swiss-Prot protein existence level 1. This protein binds specifically and reversibly to the host uracil-DNA glycosylase, preventing removal of uracil residues from PBS2 DNA by the host uracil-excision repair system. From Bacillus phage PBS2 (Bacteriophage PBS2).
   5922..6521    +  CDS            PuroR (fragment): puromycin N-acetyltransferase; pac from Streptomyces; confers resistance to puromycin
   6537..7125    +  misc_feature   WPRE: woodchuck hepatitis virus posttranscriptional regulatory element
   7176..7195    +  misc_feature   cPPT/CTS (fragment): central polypurine tract and central termination sequence of HIV-1
   7197..7430    +  LTR            3' LTR (ΔU3): self-inactivating 3' long terminal repeat (LTR) from HIV-1
   7508..7629    +  polyA_signal   SV40 poly(A) signal: SV40 polyadenylation signal
   7669..7804    +  rep_origin     SV40 ori: SV40 origin of replication
   7825..7843    -  promoter       T7 promoter: promoter for bacteriophage T7 RNA polymerase
   7851..8006    +  CDS            lacZα (fragment): LacZα fragment of β-galactosidase; lacZ fragment
   8011..8439    +  rep_origin     f1 ori (sequence partly withheld): f1 bacteriophage origin of replication; arrow indicates direction of (+) strand synthesis
   8492..8596    +  promoter       AmpR promoter: bla
   8597..9457    +  CDS            AmpR: β-lactamase; bla; confers resistance to ampicillin, carbenicillin, and related antibiotics
   9628..10216   +  rep_origin     ori: high-copy-number ColE1/pMB1/pBR322/pUC origin of replication
  10399..10491   +  CDS            lacI (fragment): lac repressor; lacI; The lac repressor binds to the lac operator to inhibit transcription in E. coli. This inhibition can be relieved by adding lactose or isopropyl-β-D-thiogalactopyranoside (IPTG).
  10504..10525   +  protein_bind   CAP binding site: CAP binding activates transcription in the presence of cAMP. E. coli catabolite activator protein
  10540..10570   +  promoter       lac promoter: promoter for the E. coli lac operon
  10574..10596   +  protein_bind   lac operator (fragment): The lac repressor binds to the lac operator to inhibit transcription in E. coli. This inhibition can be relieved by adding lactose or isopropyl-β-D-thiogalactopyranoside (IPTG). lac repressor encoded by lacI
  10639..10657   +  promoter       T3 promoter: promoter for bacteriophage T3 RNA polymerase
  10685..10911   +  promoter       RSV promoter: Rous sarcoma virus enhancer/promoter
  10912..11092   +  LTR            5' LTR (truncated): truncated 5' long terminal repeat (LTR) from HIV-1
  11139..11264   +  misc_feature   HIV-1 Ψ: packaging signal of human immunodeficiency virus type 1
  11248..11611   +  CDS            HIV-1 gag (fragment): gag protein from human immunodeficiency virus 1; gag
  11757..11990   +  misc_feature   RRE: The Rev response element (RRE) of HIV-1 allows for Rev-dependent mRNA export from the nucleus to the cytoplasm.
