[The description below was written by a language model from this plasmid's Addgene catalogue record and pLannotate feature annotations shown in this document.]
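Description:
pLenti-xF2X-P2A-Puro is a third-generation-style, self-inactivating HIV-1 lentiviral transfer vector adapted from lentiCRISPRv1, built for constitutive expression of a codon-optimized cytidine base editor in mammalian cells. The viral genome is transcribed from an RSV promoter fused to a truncated 5' LTR and carries the Ψ packaging signal with a gag fragment, the RRE for Rev-dependent nuclear export, the cPPT/CTS, a WPRE to boost transcript stability and expression, and a ΔU3 3' LTR, followed by an SV40 poly(A) signal and SV40 origin. In bacteria the plasmid is maintained through a ColE1/pUC-type origin with ampicillin resistance, and an f1 origin is also present. The catalogue lists it as low copy, although the annotated origin is of the high-copy type. The two 12,277-nt sequence records, from the depositor and from repository sequencing, show the same features from different start points.

The payload is a single open reading frame driven by the short EF-1α core promoter (EF1s). It encodes xFNLS-2X, a synthetic fusion of rat APOBEC1 cytidine deaminase, Streptococcus pyogenes Cas9 and the phage PBS2 uracil glycosylase inhibitor (UGI). The Cas9 portion carries D10A, which makes it a nickase, plus A262T, R324L, S409I, E480K, E543D, M694I and E1219V, the 3.7 variant named in the insert. The record lists an N-terminal 3X FLAG tag and NLS, and two tandem NLS sequences within the XTEN linker, although the automated annotation does not mark these small elements. As the name indicates, a P2A peptide links the editor to puromycin N-acetyltransferase, so puromycin selects transduced cells expressing the editor. No guide RNA cassette is annotated, so a guide would need to be supplied separately for targeted C-to-T editing.
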