Addgene plasmid #110873: pLenti-xF2X-P2A-Puro
Purpose: Lentiviral vector for constitutive expression of xFNLS in mammalian cells (codon optimized)
Depositing lab: Lukas Dow. Depositing organization: Cornell University. Publication: Optimized base editors enable efficient editing in cells, organoids and mice. Zafra MP, Schatoff EM, Katti A, Foronda M, Breinig M, Schweitzer AY, Simon A, Han T, Goswami S, Montgomery E, Thibado J, Kastenhuber ER, Sanchez-Rivera FJ, Shi J, Vakoc CR, Lowe SW, Tschaharganeh DF, Dow LE. Nat Biotechnol. 2018 Jul 3. pii: nbt.4194. doi: 10.1038/nbt.4194. PubMed 29969439.
Backbone
  Vector backbone: Adapted from lentiCRISPRv1
  Backbone size w/o insert (bp): 6296
  Vector type: Lentiviral
  Selectable markers: Puromycin
Growth in bacteria
  Bacterial resistance: Ampicillin, 100 μg/mL
  Growth temperature: 30°C
  Growth strain: NEB Stable
  Copy number: Low Copy
Gene/Insert
  Gene/Insert name: xFNLS-2X(3.7) (alt name: xFNLS-2X)
  Species: Synthetic
  Insert size (bp): 5301
  Mutation: D10A, A262T, R324L, S409I, E480K, E543D, M694I, E1219V, and NLS sequence at the N-terminus and 2 tandem NLS sequences within the XTEN linker
  Promoter: EF1s
  Tag / fusion protein: 3X FLAG (N terminal on insert)
  Cloning method: Gibson Cloning
  Sequencing primers: 5′ TAAGTGCAGTAGTCGCCGTG; 3′ TTAAGAATACCAGTCAATCTTTC
Terms and licenses: Academic/Nonprofit Terms; Industry Terms: Not Available to Industry
How to cite: pLenti-xF2X-P2A-Puro was a gift from Lukas Dow (Addgene plasmid # 110873 ; http://n2t.net/addgene:110873 ; RRID:Addgene_110873)
